Addgene plasmid #158433: pMH-03
Purpose: pBAD33 vector encoding MotA, yPET-MotB
Depositing lab: Francesco Pedaci. Depositing organization: CNRS UMR 5048, INSERM U1054, Centre de Biochimie Structurale. Publication: Impact of fluorescent protein fusions on the bacterial flagellar motor. Heo M, Nord AL, Chamousset D, van Rijn E, Beaumont HJE, Pedaci F. Sci Rep. 2017 Oct 3;7(1):12583. doi: 10.1038/s41598-017-11241-w. PubMed 28974721.
Backbone
  Vector backbone: pBAD33
  Vector type: Bacterial Expression
Growth in bacteria
  Bacterial resistance: Chloramphenicol, 25 μg/mL
  Growth temperature: 30°C
  Growth strain: JPA605 (parent strain RP437)
  Growth instructions: Plasmid was deposited to Addgene in a custom bacterial strain, JPA605 (parent strain RP437). However, the plasmid may easily be stored and expressed in DH5alpha.
  Copy number: Unknown
Gene/Insert 1
  Gene/Insert name: MotA
  Species: E. coli
  Insert size (bp): 888
Gene/Insert 2
  Gene/Insert name: MotB
  Species: E. coli
  Insert size (bp): 927
  Tag / fusion protein: yPET (N terminal on insert)
Terms and licenses: Academic/Nonprofit Terms; Industry Terms: Not Available to Industry
How to cite: pMH-03 was a gift from Francesco Pedaci (Addgene plasmid # 158433 ; http://n2t.net/addgene:158433 ; RRID:Addgene_158433)
