[The description below was written by a language model from this plasmid's Addgene catalogue record and pLannotate feature annotations shown in this document.]
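Description:
pMH-03 is a bacterial expression plasmid built on the pBAD33 backbone that co-expresses the two stator proteins of the E. coli flagellar motor, MotA and a fluorescently tagged MotB. It replicates from the medium-copy p15A origin, which is compatible with ColE1-type plasmids, and is selected with chloramphenicol through a cat gene driven by its own promoter. The sequence annotation also picks up backbone remnants that are not expected to be functional: truncated β-lactamase and tetracycline-resistance fragments, partial ColE1 and RSF origin matches, and an IS1 fragment. An M13 phage origin is also present. The catalogue lists copy number as unknown.

The payload sits downstream of the araBAD promoter, with the divergently transcribed araC regulator supplying arabinose-dependent control, so expression level can be tuned with L-arabinose. The motA coding sequence comes first, followed within a few bases by a YPet open reading frame that runs directly into motB, giving an N-terminal YPet-MotB fusion. Both genes lie on the same strand under the single annotated promoter, an operon-like arrangement. Transcription ends at the rrnB T1 and T2 terminators, which are preceded by a 5S rRNA segment.

MotA and MotB together form the torque-generating, proton-conducting stator units anchored to the cell wall, and YPet is a bright yellow fluorescent protein. The associated study examined how fluorescent protein fusions affect flagellar motor function, so the construct serves to supply labelled stators at inducible levels for imaging and motor-performance measurements. The plasmid was deposited in a custom RP437-derived strain, whose genotype the record does not state.
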