Features (pLannotate 1.2.2; 21 found; start..end, strand, type, name):
      3..287     +  promoter       araBAD promoter: araBAD; promoter of the L-arabinose operon of E. coli; the araC regulatory gene is transcribed in the opposite direction (Guzman et al., 1995)
    308..327     +  misc_feature   MCS (fragment): pUC18/19 multiple cloning site
    343..1224    +  CDS            motA: MOTA_ECOLI - Also known as flaJ. Experimental evidence at protein level: Swiss-Prot protein existence level 1. MotA and MotB comprise the stator element of the flagellar motor complex. Required for rotation of the flagellar motor. Probable transmembrane proton channel. Overexpression of MotA, with or without MotB, restores motility in a pdeH disruption, (a c-di-GMP phosphodiesterase) suggesting there is an interaction (direct or indirect) between the c-di-GMP-binding flagellar brake protein YcgR and the flagellar stator. From Escherichia coli (strain K12).
   1228..1941    +  CDS            YPet: yellow fluorescent protein optimized for FRET with CyPet (Nguyen and Daugherty, 2005)
   1942..2862    +  CDS            motB: MOTB_ECOLI - Experimental evidence at protein level: Swiss-Prot protein existence level 1. MotA and MotB comprise the stator element of the flagellar motor complex. Required for the rotation of the flagellar motor. Probably a linker that fastens the torque-generating machinery to the cell wall. Overexpression of this protein with MotA improves motility in a pdeH disruption, (a c-di-GMP phosphodiesterase) suggesting there is an interaction (direct or indirect) between the c-di-GMP-binding flagellar brake protein YcgR and the flagellar stator. From Escherichia coli (strain K12).
   2965..3080    +  ncRNA          5S rRNA: Accession: RF00001 - 5S ribosomal RNA
   3084..3170    +  terminator     rrnB T1 terminator: Escherichia coli rrnB; transcription terminator T1 from the E. coli rrnB gene
   3262..3289    +  terminator     rrnB T2 terminator: transcription terminator T2 from the E. coli rrnB gene
   3308..3399    +  promoter       AmpR promoter: bla
   3400..3519    +  CDS            AmpR (fragment): β-lactamase; bla; confers resistance to ampicillin, carbenicillin, and related antibiotics
   3520..3814    +  CDS            bla(M) (fragment): β-lactamase lacking the signal sequence; bla(M); allows cytosolic expression of β-lactamase
   3857..4237    +  rep_origin     M13 ori (sequence partly withheld): M13 bacteriophage origin of replication; arrow indicates direction of (+) strand synthesis
   4423..4656    +  rep_origin     ori (fragment): high-copy-number ColE1/pMB1/pBR322/pUC origin of replication
   4868..5527    -  CDS            CmR: chloramphenicol acetyltransferase; cat; confers resistance to chloramphenicol
   5528..5630    -  promoter       cat promoter: promoter of the E. coli cat gene encoding chloramphenicol acetyltransferase
   5751..5894    +  mobile_element IS1 (fragment): prokaryotic transposable element IS1
   6013..6068    -  rep_origin     RSF ori (fragment): Plasmids containing the RSF 1030 origin of replication can be propagated in E. coli cells that contain additional plasmids with compatible origins.
   6156..6701    -  rep_origin     p15A ori: Plasmids containing the medium-copy-number p15A origin of replication can be propagated in E. coli cells that contain a second plasmid with the ColE1 origin.
   6738..6858    -  CDS            TcR (fragment): tetracycline efflux protein; tet; confers resistance to tetracycline
   6868..6886    +  promoter       tet promoter (fragment): E. coli promoter for tetracycline efflux protein gene
   6976..7854    -  CDS            araC: L-arabinose regulatory protein; araC
>Addgene plasmid #158433 | pMH-03 | addgene full sequence | sequence record 313770 | Addgene NGS Result
AGAAGAAACCAATTGTCCATATTGCATCAGACATTGCCGTCACTGCGTCTTTTACTGGCTCTTCTCGCTA
ACCAAACCGGTAACCCCGCTTATTAAAAGCATTCTGTAACAAAGCGGGACCAAAGCCATGACAAAAACGC
GTAACAAAAGTGTCTATAATCACGGCAGAAAAGTCCACATTGATTATTTGCACGGCGTCACACTTTGCTA
TGCCATAGCATTTTTATCCATAAGATTAGCGGATCCTACCTGACGCTTTTTATCGCAACTCTCTACTGTT
TCTCCATACCCGTTTTTTTGGGCTAGCGAATTCGAGCTCGGTACCCGAAGGATGATGTCGTGCTTATCTT
ATTAGGTTACCTGGTTGTTCTCGGTACAGTTTTCGGCGGTTATTTGATGACCGGTGGAAGCCTTGGAGCA
CTCTATCAACCCGCTGAACTGGTGATTATTGCCGGTGCAGGGATTGGGTCGTTTATCGTCGGCAATAATG
GCAAAGCGATTAAAGGCACGCTGAAGGCGCTGCCGTTGCTGTTTCGTCGCTCCAAATACACCAAAGCAAT
GTATATGGATCTGCTGGCTCTGCTTTATCGGTTGATGGCGAAATCGCGGCAGATGGGGATGTTTTCGCTG
GAACGTGATATTGAAAATCCCCGTGAGAGCGAGATCTTCGCCAGCTACCCACGCATCCTCGCGGATAGCG
TCATGCTTGATTTTATCGTCGATTATCTGCGCCTGATTATCAGCGGTCACATGAACACCTTCGAAATCGA
AGCTCTGATGGATGAAGAGATTGAGACGCACGAAAGCGAGGCAGAAGTCCCGGCGAACAGTCTGGCGCTG
GTCGGGGACTCACTTCCGGCGTTTGGTATTGTTGCGGCTGTAATGGGGGTCGTTCACGCGTTAGGTTCAG
CCGATCGTCCTGCCGCCGAGCTGGGTGCGCTTATCGCACATGCGATGGTGGGGACTTTCCTCGGCATTTT
ATTGGCTTACGGATTTATTTCCCCATTAGCGACTGTTTTACGTCAGAAAAGCGCCGAAACCAGCAAAATG
ATGCAGTGCGTCAAAGTCACTCTGCTTTCTAATCTGAACGGTTACGCACCGCCTATCGCCGTTGAGTTTG
GTCGCAAAACGCTCTATTCCAGCGAACGTCCGTCGTTTATTGAACTGGAAGAGCATGTGCGTGCGGTGAA
AAATCCGCAACAACAGACGACAACCGAGGAAGCATGAATGTCTAAAGGTGAAGAATTATTCACTGGTGTT
GTCCCAATTTTGGTTGAATTAGATGGTGATGTTAATGGTCACAAATTTTCTGTCTCCGGTGAAGGTGAAG
GTGATGCTACGTACGGTAAATTGACCTTAAAATTACTCTGTACTACTGGTAAATTGCCAGTTCCATGGCC
AACCTTAGTCACTACTTTAGGTTATGGTGTTCAATGTTTTGCTAGATACCCAGATCATATGAAACAACAT
GACTTTTTCAAGTCTGCCATGCCAGAAGGTTATGTTCAAGAAAGAACTATTTTTTTCAAAGATGACGGTA
ACTACAAGACCAGAGCTGAAGTCAAGTTTGAAGGTGATACCTTAGTTAATAGAATCGAATTAAAAGGTAT
TGATTTTAAAGAAGATGGTAACATTTTAGGTCACAAATTGGAATACAACTATAACTCTCACAATGTTTAC
ATCACTGCTGACAAACAAAAGAATGGTATCAAAGCTAACTTCAAAATTAGACACAACATTGAAGATGGTG
GTGTTCAATTAGCTGACCATTATCAACAAAATACTCCAATTGGTGATGGTCCAGTCTTGTTACCAGACAA
CCATTACTTATCCTATCAATCTGCCTTATTCAAAGATCCAAACGAAAAGAGAGACCACATGGTCTTGTTA
GAATTTTTGACTGCTGCTGGTATTACCGAGGGTATGAATGAATTGTACAAAAAGAATCAAGCGCATCCGA
TTATTGTCGTCAAACGACGCAAAGCCAAAAGCCACGGGGCAGCACATGGATCGTGGAAGATTGCTTATGC
CGACTTTATGACTGCGATGATGGCCTTTTTTCTGGTGATGTGGCTGATCTCCATCTCCAGCCCAAAAGAG
CTGATTCAGATTGCGGAGTACTTCCGGACTCCACTGGCGACTGCGGTTACGGGCGGCGATCGCATTTCTA
ATAGTGAAAGCCCAATTCCCGGCGGTGGTGATGATTACACCCAAAGCCAGGGGGAAGTGAATAAGCAGCC
GAACATCGAAGAGCTGAAAAAACGCATGGAGCAAAGTCGATTGCGGAAATTGCGGGGTGATCTCGACCAG
TTGATAGAGTCCGATCCGAAACTGCGGGCGTTACGTCCCCATCTCAAAATCGATCTGGTCCAGGAAGGTC
TACGTATTCAGATCATCGATAGCCAGAATCGCCCGATGTTTAGAACCGGCAGTGCCGATGTCGAACCCTA
TATGCGCGACATTCTGCGCGCCATTGCGCCTGTACTGAACGGTATTCCCAACCGTATTAGCCTTTCAGGT
CATACCGATGATTTCCCCTACGCCAGCGGTGAGAAAGGATATAGCAACTGGGAGCTTTCTGCCGATCGGG
CCAATGCATCCCGCCGCGAACTGATGGTCGGAGGGTTGGATAGCGGCAAAGTGTTACGTGTCGTCGGCAT
GGCGGCAACGATGCGCTTAAGCGATCGCGGACCTGATGATGCCGTCAACCGTCGCATCAGCCTGCTGGTA
CTGAACAAACAAGCCGAACAGGCCATTTTGCATGAAAACGCCGAAAGCCAGAATGAGCCAGTAAGCGCCC
TGGAAAAACCTGAGGTTGCACCACAGGTCAGTGTTCCCACAATGCCATCAGCCGAACCGAGGTGAGCAGG
CATGCAAGCTTGGCTGTTTTGGCGGATGAGAGAAGATTTTCAGCCTGATACAGATTAAATCAGAACGCAG
AAGCGGTCTGATAAAACAGAATTTGCCTGGCGGCAGTAGCGCGGTGGTCCCACCTGACCCCATGCCGAAC
TCAGAAGTGAAACGCCGTAGCGCCGATGGTAGTGTGGGGTCTCCCCATGCGAGAGTAGGGAACTGCCAGG
CATCAAATAAAACGAAAGGCTCAGTCGAAAGACTGGGCCTTTCGTTTTATCTGTTGTTTGTCGGTGAACG
CTCTCCTGAGTAGGACAAATCCGCCGGGAGCGGATTTGAACGTTGCGAAGCAACGGCCCGGAGGGTGGCG
GGCNGGACGCCCGCCATAAACTGCCAGGCATCAAATTAAGCAGAAGGCCATCCTGACGGATGGCCTTTTT
GCGTTTCTACAAACTCTTTTGTTTATTTTTCTAAATACATTCAAATATGTATCCGCTCATGAGACAATAA
CCCTGATAAATGCTTCAATAATATTGAAAAAGGAAGAGTATGAGTATTCAACATTTCCGTGTCGCCCTTA
TTCCCTTTTTTGCGGCATTTTGCCTTCCTGTTTTTGCTCACCCAGAAACGCTGGTGAAAGTAAAAGATGC
TGAAGATCAGTTGGGTGCAGCAAACTATTAACTGGCGAACTACTTACTCTAGCTTCCCGGCAACAATTAA
TAGACTGGATGGAGGCGGATAAAGTTGCAGGACCACTTCTGCGCTCGGCCCTTCCGGCTGGCTGGTTTAT
TGCTGATAAATCTGGAGCCGGTGAGCGTGGGTCTCGCGGTATCATTGCAGCACTGGGGCCAGATGGTAAG
CCCTCCCGTATCGTAGTTATCTACACGACGGGGAGTCAGGCAACTATGGATGAACGAAATAGACAGATCG
CTGAGATAGGTGCCTCACTGATTAAGCATTGGTAACTGTCAGACCAAGTTTACTCATATATACTTTAGAT
TGATT
[125 nt withheld, positions 3856-3980]
C
[141 nt withheld, positions 3982-4122]
CCTTTGACGTTGGAGTCCACGTTCTTT
[37 nt withheld, positions 4150-4186]
ACCCTATCTCGGGCTATTCTTTTGATTTATAAGGGATTTTGCCGATTTCGGCCTATTGGTTAAAAAATGA
GCTGATTTAACAAAAATTTAACGCGAATTTTAACAAAATATTAACGTTTACAATTTAAAAGGATCTAGGT
GAAGATCCTTTTTGATAATCTCATGACCAAAATCCCTTAACGTGAGTTTTCGTTCCACTGAGCGTCAGAC
CCCGTAGAAAAGATCAAAGGATCTTCTTGAGATCCTTTTTTTCTGCGCGTAATCTGCTGCTTGCAAACAA
AAAAACCACCGCTACCAGCGGTGGTTTGTTTGCCGGATCAAGAGCTACCAACTCTTTTTCCGAAGGTAAC
TGGCTTCAGCAGAGCGCAGATACCAAATACTGTCCTTCTAGTGTAGCCGTAGTTAGGCCACCACTTCAAG
AACTCTGTAGCACCGCCTACATACCTCGCTCTGCTAATCCTGTTACCAGTCAGGCATTTGAGAAGCACAC
GGTCACACTGCTTCCGGTAGTCAATAAACCGGTAAACCAGCAATAGACATAAGCGGCTATTTAACGACCC
TGCCCTGAACCGACGACCGGGTCGAATTTGCTTTCGAATTTCTGCCATTCATCCGCTTATTATCACTTAT
TCAGGCGTAGCAACCAGGCGTTTAAGGGCACCAATAACTGCCTTAAAAAAATTACGCCCCGCCCTGCCAC
TCATCGCAGTACTGTTGTAATTCATTAAGCATTCTGCCGACATGGAAGCCATCACAAACGGCATGATGAA
CCTGAATCGCCAGCGGCATCAGCACCTTGTCGCCTTGCGTATAATATTTGCCCATGGTGAAAACGGGGGC
GAAGAAGTTGTCCATATTGGCCACGTTTAAATCAAAACTGGTGAAACTCACCCAGGGATTGGCTGAGACG
AAAAACATATTCTCAATAAACCCTTTAGGGAAATAGGCCAGGTTTTCACCGTAACACGCCACATCTTGCG
AATATATGTGTAGAAACTGCCGGAAATCGTCGTGGTATTCACTCCAGAGCGATGAAAACGTTTCAGTTTG
CTCATGGAAAACGGTGTAACAAGGGTGAACACTATCCCATATCACCAGCTCACCGTCTTTCATTGCCATA
CGGAATTCCGGATGAGCATTCATCAGGCGGGCAAGAATGTGAATAAAGGCCGGATAAAACTTGTGCTTAT
TTTTCTTTACGGTCTTTAAAAAGGCCGTAATATCCAGCTGAACGGTCTGGTTATAGGTACATTGAGCAAC
TGACTGAAATGCCTCAAAATGTTCTTTACGATGCCATTGGGATATATCAACGGTGGTATATCCAGTGATT
TTTTTCTCCATTTTAGCTTCCTTAGCTCCTGAAAATCTCGATAACTCAAAAAATACGCCCGGTAGTGATC
TTATTTCATTATGGTGAAAGTTGGAACCTCTTACGTGCCGATCAACGTCTCATTTTCGCCAAAAGTTGGC
CCAGGGCTTCCCGGTATCAACAGGGACACCAGGATTTATTTATTCTGCGAAGTGATCTTCCGTCACAGGT
ATTTATTCGGCGCAAAGTGCGTCGGGTGATGCTGCCAACTTACTGATTTAGTGTATGATGGTGTTTTTGA
GGTGCTCCAGTGGCTTCTGTTTCTATCAGCTGTCCCTCCTGTTCAGCTACTGACGGGGTGGTGCGTAACG
GCAAAAGCACCGCCGGACATCAGCGCTAGCGGAGTGTATACTGGCTTACTATGTTGGCACTGATGAGGGT
GTCAGTGAAGTGCTTCATGTGGCAGGAGAAAAAAGGCTGCACCGGTGCGTCAGCAGAATATGTGATACAG
GATATATTCCGCTTCCTCGCTCACTGACTCGCTACGCTCGGTCGTTCGACTGCGGCGAGCGGAAATGGCT
TACGAACGGGGCGGAGATTTCCTGGAAGATGCCAGGAAGATACTTAACAGGGAAGTGAGAGGGCCGCGGC
AAAGCCGTTTTTCCATAGGCTCCGCCCCCCTGACAAGCATCACGAAATCTGACGCTCAAATCAGTGGTGG
CGAAACCCGACAGGACTATAAAGATACCAGGCGTTTCCCCCTGGCGGCTCCCTCGTGCGCTCTCCTGTTC
CTGCCTTTCGGTTTACCGGTGTCATTCCGCTGTTATGGCCGCGTTTGTCTCATTCCACGCCTGACACTCA
GTTCCGGGTAGGCAGTTCGCTCCAAGCTGGACTGTATGCACGAACCCCCCGTTCAGTCCGACCGCTGCGC
CTTATCCGGTAACTATCGTCTTGAGTCCAACCCGGAAAGACATGCAAAAGCACCACTGGCAGCAGCCACT
GGTAATTGATTTAGAGGAGTTAGTCTTGAAGTCATGCGCCGGTTAAGGCTAAACTGAAAGGACAAGTTTT
GGTGACTGCGCTCCTCCAAGCCAGTTACCTCGGTTCAAAGAGTTGGTAGCTCAGAGAACCTTCGAAAAAC
CGCCCTGCAAGGCGGTTTTTTCGTTTTCAGAGCAAGAGATTACGCGCAGACCAAAACGATCTCAAGAAGA
TCATCTTATTAATCAGATAAAATATTTCTAGGCTCATGAGCCCGAAGTGGCGAGCCCGATCTTCCCCATC
GGTGATGTCGGCGATATAGGCGCCAGCAACCGCACCTGTGGCGCCGGTGATGCCGGCCACGATGCGTCCG
GCGTAGAGGATCTGCTCATGTTTGACAGCTTATCATCGATGCATAATGTGCCTGTCAAATGGACGAAGCA
GGGATTCTGCAAACCCTATGCTACTCCGTCAAGCCGTCAATTGTCTGATTCGTTACCAATTATGACAACT
TGACGGCTACATCATTCACTTTTTCTTCACAACCGGCACGGAACTCGCTCGGGCTGGCCCCGGTGCATTT
TTTAAATACCCGCGAGAAATAGAGTTGATCGTCAAAACCAACATTGCGACCGACGGTGGCGATAGGCATC
CGGGTGGTGCTCAAAAGCAGCTTCGCCTGGCTGATACGTTGGTCCTCGCGCCAGCTTAAGACGCTAATCC
CTAACTGCTGGCGGAAAAGATGTGACAGACGCGACGGCGACAAGCAAACATGCTGTGCGACGCTGGCGAT
ATCAAAATTGCTGTCTGCCAGGTGATCGCTGATGTACTGACAAGCCTCGCGTACCCGATTATCCATCGGT
GGATGGAGCGACTCGTTAATCGCTTCCATGCGCCGCAGTAACAATTGCTCAAGCAGATTTATCGCCAGCA
GCTCCGAATAGCGCCCTTCCCCTTGCCCGGCGTTAATGATTTGCCCAAACAGGTCGCTGAAATGCGGCTG
GTGCGCTTCATCCGGGCGAAAGAACCCCGTATTGGCAAATATTGACGGCCAGTTAAGCCATTCATGCCAG
TAGGCGCGCGGACGAAAGTAAACCCACTGGTGATACCATTCGCGAGCCTCCGGATGACGACCGTAGTGAT
GAATCTCTCCTGGCGGGAACAGCAAAATATCACCCGGTCGGCAAACAAATTCTCGTCCCTGATTTTTCAC
CACCCCCTGACCGCGAATGGTGAGATTGAGAATATAACCTTTCATTCCCAGCGGTCGGTCGATAAAAAAA
TCGAGATAACCGTTGGCCTCAATCGGCGTTAAACCCGCCACCAGATGGGCATTAAACGAGTATCCCGGCA
GCAGGGGATCATTTTGCGCTTCAGCCATACTTTTCATACTCCCGCCATTCAG
